Addgene plasmid #131662: ELF2_pet28a
Purpose: Bacterial expression of ETS gene ELF2
Depositing lab: Peter Hollenhorst. Depositing organization: Indiana University, Bloomington. Publication: Comparison of MAPK specificity across the ETS transcription factor family identifies a high-affinity ERK interaction required for ERG function in prostate cells. Selvaraj N, Kedage V, Hollenhorst PC. Cell Commun Signal. 2015 Feb 19;13:12. doi: 10.1186/s12964-015-0089-7. PubMed 25885538.
Backbone
  Vector backbone: pet28a
  Backbone manufacturer: EMD Biosciences
  Backbone size w/o insert (bp): 5369
  Vector type: Bacterial Expression
Growth in bacteria
  Bacterial resistance: Kanamycin, 50 μg/mL
  Growth temperature: 37°C
  Growth strain: DH5alpha
  Copy number: High Copy
Gene/Insert
  Gene/Insert name: ELF2 (alt name: NERF)
  Species: H. sapiens (human)
  Insert size (bp): 1602
  Entrez Gene: ELF2 (a.k.a. EU32, NERF, NERF-1A, NERF-1B, NERF-1a,b, NERF-2)
  Tag / fusion protein: 6xHis (N terminal on backbone)
  Cloning method: Restriction Enzyme; 5′ cloning site Nhe1 (unknown if destroyed); 3′ cloning site Not1 (unknown if destroyed)
  Sequencing primers: 5′ T7 Fwd
Terms and licenses: Academic/Nonprofit Terms; Industry Terms: Not Available to Industry
Depositor comments: insert equivalent to CDS in NM_006874
How to cite: ELF2_pet28a was a gift from Peter Hollenhorst (Addgene plasmid # 131662 ; http://n2t.net/addgene:131662 ; RRID:Addgene_131662)
