[The description below was written by a language model from this plasmid's Addgene catalogue record and pLannotate feature annotations shown in this document.]
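Description:
ELF2_pet28a is a bacterial expression plasmid built on the pET-28a backbone for producing the human ETS-family transcription factor ELF2 (also called NERF) in E. coli. The insert of about 1.6 kb, described by the depositor as equivalent to the ELF2 coding sequence of a RefSeq transcript, was cloned between the NheI and NotI sites, giving a sequenced plasmid of roughly 6.9 kb. It is selected with kanamycin through the aph(3')-Ia gene and replicates from a ColE1/pBR322-type origin. The rop gene and bom region are retained. The catalogue lists the plasmid as high copy, although rop normally moderates copy number. An f1 origin is also present, and the short TcR, AmpR promoter and YPB1 annotations are backbone remnants rather than functional markers.

Expression is driven by a T7 promoter with an adjacent lac operator, followed by the T7 gene 10 ribosome binding site and ending at the T7 terminator. The plasmid-borne lacI gene supplies repressor, so transcription stays low until IPTG is added in a host that provides T7 RNA polymerase. ELF2 is fused at its N terminus to the backbone 6xHis tag, which the annotation tool matches as a "capTEV" fragment. A thrombin cleavage site follows the tag and allows its removal after affinity purification. A second His-tag sequence lies downstream of the insert, but the record does not say whether it is translated, which would depend on whether the insert keeps its stop codon.

The stated purpose is bacterial expression of ELF2. The associated publication compares MAPK specificity across ETS factors, which suggests the purified protein was used in biochemical assays, though the record does not give details.
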