Features (pLannotate 1.2.2; 21 found; start..end, strand, type, name):
     26..73      -  terminator     T7 terminator: transcription terminator for bacteriophage T7 RNA polymerase
     81..130     -  CDS            SET1 (fragment): solubility-enhancement tag derived from T7 phage gene 10B
    140..157     -  CDS            9xHis (fragment): 9xHis affinity tag
    178..1692    -  CDS            ELF2 (fragment): ELF2_HUMAN - Also known as NERF Experimental evidence at protein level: Swiss-Prot protein existence level 1. Isoform 2 may function in repression of RUNX1-mediated transactivation. From Homo sapiens (Human).
   1753..1770    -  CDS            thrombin site: thrombin recognition and cleavage site
   1781..1797    -  CDS            capTEV™ (fragment): composite tag for in vivo biotinylation, TEV protease cleavage, and 6xHis tagging
   1816..1838    -  RBS            RBS: efficient ribosome binding site from bacteriophage T7 gene 10 (Olins and Rangwala, 1989)
   1853..1877    -  protein_bind   lac operator: The lac repressor binds to the lac operator to inhibit transcription in E. coli. This inhibition can be relieved by adding lactose or isopropyl-β-D-thiogalactopyranoside (IPTG). lac repressor encoded by lacI
   1878..1896    -  promoter       T7 promoter: promoter for bacteriophage T7 RNA polymerase
   1918..2197    +  CDS            TcR (fragment): tetracycline efflux protein; tet; confers resistance to tetracycline
   2205..2282    +  promoter       lacI promoter: lacI
   2283..3365    +  CDS            lacI: lac repressor; lacI; The lac repressor binds to the lac operator to inhibit transcription in E. coli. This inhibition can be relieved by adding lactose or isopropyl-β-D-thiogalactopyranoside (IPTG).
   3378..3399    +  protein_bind   CAP binding site: CAP binding activates transcription in the presence of cAMP. E. coli catabolite activator protein
   3414..3705    +  CDS            TcR (fragment): tetracycline efflux protein; tet; confers resistance to tetracycline
   3777..4157    -  CDS            YPB1_ECOLX: Protein predicted: Swiss-Prot protein existence level 4. From Escherichia coli.
   4174..4365    +  CDS            rop: Rop protein, which maintains plasmids at low copy number; rop
   4467..4606    +  misc_feature   bom: basis of mobility region from pBR322
   4792..5380    -  rep_origin     ori: high-copy-number ColE1/pMB1/pBR322/pUC origin of replication
   5502..6317    +  CDS            KanR: aminoglycoside phosphotransferase; aph(3')-Ia; confers resistance to kanamycin in bacteria or G418 (Geneticin®) in eukaryotes
   6326..6383    -  promoter       AmpR promoter (fragment): bla
   6436..6864    -  rep_origin     f1 ori (sequence partly withheld): f1 bacteriophage origin of replication; arrow indicates direction of (+) strand synthesis
>Addgene plasmid #131662 | ELF2_pet28a | addgene full sequence | sequence record 258708 | Addgene NGS Result
ATCCGGATATAGTTCCTCCTTTCAGCAAAAAACCCCTCAAGACCCGTTTAGAGGCCCCAAGGGGTTATGC
TAGTTATTGCTCAGCGGTGGCAGCAGCCAACTCAGCTTCCTTTCGGGCTTTGTTAGCAGCCGGATCTCAG
TGGTGGTGGTGGTGGTGCTCGAGTGCGGCCGCTATTATTTCTCACATGTCACTAGTCCTTCTGTTTTCAT
AGTTACAGGAAGGGCAATAGCTGAAGGCGCACTGACAACCACTACGTGGGTCACTGTCTTATTTCCATCT
GCTGGTTTTTCTTCTACTAGCTGCAAAGTTTTCACATCATGTTCTTGCTTTTTTGCCACTGCTTCCGATT
TAACCTCTGGCCCCTTTATGACTGCACTGATAACTCGAGGAGGAGTCTGGCCAGATGCCTGCTGAGTAGG
CATTGATAGTCTCATTACAGGTGTACCATGGGCTATTGAAACAGGGGTAAGTGCTCTCACAGCCAATGGG
GTTCCAACAATGTTAATGCTTCCTGATCCAGTCAGATTTGACTTTGTCTGCAGTTGACACTGTGCAAGCT
GTGTAGCTGGGATGGTAATAATTTTGGCAGGCTGCATGGTGATTTTGTCTCCATTTTCAGTAGAAGCTGG
CATCACAGTAGGGATTGTCTGAATGACTACCTTTGGAGAGGTCGCTGTTGTTGGACTAGTGCTGGTTATT
AATGGTGCACCTGCATTAACTGACTGAACTGCCACAGTTGAAATTTTCTGACCCAATGATGTCATTACAA
CAGGTACCTGCATTGCCACACGAACTGTCCTTGGAGCTGCTGTTGCTGACACAGATGCAGTGGTAGTAGG
AGACCTGGATGAAGCATCGTGCCCAGGGGAAGTGATATTCACAACTCTAGCTACACCCTTCTCTGCTCTG
GAGCAGTTTATAGGGGATGAATTTTTTCCACTGCGAACAGAGGATGCTGCTTTCAGGAGACTTTCTGCAG
ACAGTGACACTCGTTCTAATGATTTTTCATCAGTAGTTCCTGCTAAATCTTCATTACAGGTTTCACTTTT
GTCATCATCTATGACCACTATGTTTTTCGGCATATCCTTGAACTGATATACAAGCCTCTGTCCTTCAACC
TTTGCAAGAATTCCCCTTTGGTAGTAGTATCTCAAAGCTCGTCCCATGGTTTCATAGTTCATGTCTGGTT
TGTTCTTATGCTTTCCCCAAAGCTTAGAGACAGCCTTTGAATCCACCAGCTTGAATATGCCTTTTTCTCT
CTGAGTCCATTTAATATACCTGGGACAAGTATTTTTATCTTGAAGTAGATCTAAAAGAAACTCCCACAAA
TAGGTTGTGTTTCCTTTTCCTTCTCTTGGTTTCTTCTTTATACCTAACTCAGGAGACCCATTGGAAATTG
GTGATTGCTGGGTCTTTGGTTTACGGCCAACTTTTTTCTTTTTCATTGGTTCATGGCTATCTGGTGATGT
TGGAATAGGAGAGGTATCCATGGGTTCAGACTCTTCAGTTGACACCTCCACTACAGTTTCTGTAATGACA
TCTGGCCTCATAGCAGCATGGATGAATTCAGGACTTCTTGAATCCCTCAAGCAGGTAGGAGATTCCATAT
GAAGCAGGGCTTCAGCAGCTTCAATTGTCTTATCTGTACAGTGTGCATTACTGCTGTGAACTGATGCTTC
CACGGCCCGGATGAGCAGATCCAGCTGGTTCGTGGGTCCCTCATGCAGAGACGTCGCCATGCTAGCCATA
TGGCTGCCGCGCGGCACCAGGCCGCTGCTGTGATGATGATGATGATGGCTGCTGCCCATGGTATATCTCC
TTCTTAAAGTTAAACAAAATTATTTCTAGAGGGGAATTGTTATCCGCTCACAATTCCCCTATAGTGAGTC
GTATTAATTTCGCGGGATCGAGATCTCGATCCTCTACGCCGGACGCATCGTGGCCGGCATCACCGGCGCC
ACAGGTGCGGTTGCTGGCGCCTATATCGCCGACATCACCGATGGGGAAGATCGGGCTCGCCACTTCGGGC
TCATGAGCGCTTGTTTCGGCGTGGGTATGGTGGCAGGCCCCGTGGCCGGGGGACTGTTGGGCGCCATCTC
CTTGCATGCACCATTCCTTGCGGCGGCGGTGCTCAACGGCCTCAACCTACTACTGGGCTGCTTCCTAATG
CAGGAGTCGCATAAGGGAGAGCGTCGAGATCCCGGACACCATCGAATGGCGCAAAACCTTTCGCGGTATG
GCATGATAGCGCCCGGAAGAGAGTCAATTCAGGGTGGTGAATGTGAAACCAGTAACGTTATACGATGTCG
CAGAGTATGCCGGTGTCTCTTATCAGACCGTTTCCCGCGTGGTGAACCAGGCCAGCCACGTTTCTGCGAA
AACGCGGGAAAAAGTGGAAGCGGCGATGGCGGAGCTGAATTACATTCCCAACCGCGTGGCACAACAACTG
GCGGGCAAACAGTCGTTGCTGATTGGCGTTGCCACCTCCAGTCTGGCCCTGCACGCGCCGTCGCAAATTG
TCGCGGCGATTAAATCTCGCGCCGATCAACTGGGTGCCAGCGTGGTGGTGTCGATGGTAGAACGAAGCGG
CGTCGAAGCCTGTAAAGCGGCGGTGCACAATCTTCTCGCGCAACGCGTCAGTGGGCTGATCATTAACTAT
CCGCTGGATGACCAGGATGCCATTGCTGTGGAAGCTGCCTGCACTAATGTTCCGGCGTTATTTCTTGATG
TCTCTGACCAGACACCCATCAACAGTATTATTTTCTCCCATGAAGACGGTACGCGACTGGGCGTGGAGCA
TCTGGTCGCATTGGGTCACCAGCAAATCGCGCTGTTAGCGGGCCCATTAAGTTCTGTCTCGGCGCGTCTG
CGTCTGGCTGGCTGGCATAAATATCTCACTCGCAATCAAATTCAGCCGATAGCGGAACGGGAAGGCGACT
GGAGTGCCATGTCCGGTTTTCAACAAACCATGCAAATGCTGAATGAGGGCATCGTTCCCACTGCGATGCT
GGTTGCCAACGATCAGATGGCGCTGGGCGCAATGCGCGCCATTACCGAGTCCGGGCTGCGCGTTGGTGCG
GATATCTCGGTAGTGGGATACGACGATACCGAAGACAGCTCATGTTATATCCCGCCGTTAACCACCATCA
AACAGGATTTTCGCCTGCTGGGGCAAACCAGCGTGGACCGCTTGCTGCAACTCTCTCAGGGCCAGGCGGT
GAAGGGCAATCAGCTGTTGCCCGTCTCACTGGTGAAAAGAAAAACCACCCTGGCGCCCAATACGCAAACC
GCCTCTCCCCGCGCGTTGGCCGATTCATTAATGCAGCTGGCACGACAGGTTTCCCGACTGGAAAGCGGGC
AGTGAGCGCAACGCAATTAATGTAAGTTAGCTCACTCATTAGGCACCGGGATCTCGACCGATGCCCTTGA
GAGCCTTCAACCCAGTCAGCTCCTTCCGGTGGGCGCGGGGCATGACTATCGTCGCCGCACTTATGACTGT
CTTCTTTATCATGCAACTCGTAGGACAGGTGCCGGCAGCGCTCTGGGTCATTTTCGGCGAGGACCGCTTT
CGCTGGAGCGCGACGATGATCGGCCTGTCGCTTGCGGTATTCGGAATCTTGCACGCCCTCGCTCAAGCCT
TCGTCACTGGTCCCGCCACCAAACGTTTCGGCGAGAAGCAGGCCATTATCGCCGGCATGGCGGCCCCACG
GGTGCGCATGATCGTGCTCCTGTCGTTGAGGACCCGGCTAGGCTGGCGGGGTTGCCTTACTGGTTAGCAG
AATGAATCACCGATACGCGAGCGAACGTGAAGCGACTGCTGCTGCAAAACGTCTGCGACCTGAGCAACAA
CATGAATGGTCTTCGGTTTCCGTGTTTCGTAAAGTCTGGAAACGCGGAAGTCAGCGCCCTGCACCATTAT
GTTCCGGATCTGCATCGCAGGATGCTGCTGGCTACCCTGTGGAACACCTACATCTGTATTAACGAAGCGC
TGGCATTGACCCTGAGTGATTTTTCTCTGGTCCCGCCGCATCCATACCGCCAGTTGTTTACCCTCACAAC
GTTCCAGTAACCGGGCATGTTCATCATCAGTAACCCGTATCGTGAGCATCCTCTCTCGTTTCATCGGTAT
CATTACCCCCATGAACAGAAATCCCCCTTACACGGAGGCATCAGTGACCAAACAGGAAAAAACCGCCCTT
AACATGGCCCGCTTTATCAGAAGCCAGACATTAACGCTTCTGGAGAAACTCAACGAGCTGGACGCGGATG
AACAGGCAGACATCTGTGAATCGCTTCACGACCACGCTGATGAGCTTTACCGCAGCTGCCTCGCGCGTTT
CGGTGATGACGGTGAAAACCTCTGACACATGCAGCTCCCGGAGACGGTCACAGCTTGTCTGTAAGCGGAT
GCCGGGAGCAGACAAGCCCGTCAGGGCGCGTCAGCGGGTGTTGGCGGGTGTCGGGGCGCAGCCATGACCC
AGTCACGTAGCGATAGCGGAGTGTATACTGGCTTAACTATGCGGCATCAGAGCAGATTGTACTGAGAGTG
CACCATTGCGGTGTGAAATACCGCACAGATGCGTAAGGAGAAAATACCGCATCAGGCGCTCTTCCGCTTC
CTCGCTCACTGACTCGCTGCGCTCGGTCGTTCGGCTGCGGCGAGCGGTATCAGCTCACTCAAAGGCGGTA
ATACGGTTATCCACAGAATCAGGGGATAACGCAGGAAAGAACATGTGAGCAAAAGGCCAGCAAAAGGCCA
GGAACCGTAAAAAGGCCGCGTTGCTGGCGTTTTTCCATAGGCTCCGCCCCCCTGACGAGCATCACAAAAA
TCGACGCTCAAGTCAGAGGTGGCGAAACCCGACAGGACTATAAAGATACCAGGCGTTTCCCCCTGGAAGC
TCCCTCGTGCGCTCTCCTGTTCCGACCCTGCCGCTTACCGGATACCTGTCCGCCTTTCTCCCTTCGGGAA
GCGTGGCGCTTTCTCATAGCTCACGCTGTAGGTATCTCAGTTCGGTGTAGGTCGTTCGCTCCAAGCTGGG
CTGTGTGCACGAACCCCCCGTTCAGCCCGACCGCTGCGCCTTATCCGGTAACTATCGTCTTGAGTCCAAC
CCGGTAAGACACGACTTATCGCCACTGGCAGCAGCCACTGGTAACAGGATTAGCAGAGCGAGGTATGTAG
GCGGTGCTACAGAGTTCTTGAAGTGGTGGCCTAACTACGGCTACACTAGAAGGACAGTATTTGGTATCTG
CGCTCTGCTGAAGCCAGTTACCTTCGGAAAAAGAGTTGGTAGCTCTTGATCCGGCAAACAAACCACCGCT
GGTAGCGGTGGTTTTTTTGTTTGCAAGCAGCAGATTACGCGCAGAAAAAAAGGATCTCAAGAAGATCCTT
TGATCTTTTCTACGGGGTCTGACGCTCAGTGGAACGAAAACTCACGTTAAGGGATTTTGGTCATGAACAA
TAAAACTGTCTGCTTACATAAACAGTAATACAAGGGGTGTTATGAGCCATATTCAACGGGAAACGTCTTG
CTCTAGGCCGCGATTAAATTCCAACATGGATGCTGATTTATATGGGTATAAATGGGCTCGCGATAATGTC
GGGCAATCAGGTGCGACAATCTATCGATTGTATGGGAAGCCCGATGCGCCAGAGTTGTTTCTGAAACATG
GCAAAGGTAGCGTTGCCAATGATGTTACAGATGAGATGGTCAGACTAAACTGGCTGACGGAATTTATGCC
TCTTCCGACCATCAAGCATTTTATCCGTACTCCTGATGATGCATGGTTACTCACCACTGCGATCCCCGGG
AAAACAGCATTCCAGGTATTAGAAGAATATCCTGATTCAGGTGAAAATATTGTTGATGCGCTGGCAGTGT
TCCTGCGCCGGTTGCATTCGATTCCTGTTTGTAATTGTCCTTTTAACAGCGATCGCGTATTTCGTCTCGC
TCAGGCGCAATCACGAATGAATAACGGTTTGGTTGATGCGAGTGATTTTGATGACGAGCGTAATGGCTGG
CCTGTTGAACAAGTCTGGAAAGAAATGCATAAACTTTTGCCATTCTCACCGGATTCAGTCGTCACTCATG
GTGATTTCTCACTTGATAACCTTATTTTTGACGAGGGGAAATTAATAGGTTGTATTGATGTTGGACGAGT
CGGAATCGCAGACCGATACCAGGATCTTGCCATCCTATGGAACTGCCTCGGTGAGTTTTCTCCTTCATTA
CAGAAACGGCTTTTTCAAAAATATGGTATTGATAATCCTGATATGAATAAATTGCAGTTTCATTTGATGC
TCGATGAGTTTTTCTAAGAATTAATTCATGAGCGGATACATATTTGAATGTATTTAGAAAAATAAACAAA
TAGGGGTTCCGCGCACATTTCCCCGAAAAGTGCCACCTAAATTGTAAGCGTTAATATTTTGTTAAAATTC
GCGTTAAATTTTTGTTAAATCAGCTCATTTTTTAACCAATAGGCCGAAATCGGCAAAATCCCTTATAAAT
CAAAAGAATAGACCGAGATAGGGT
[37 nt withheld, positions 6535-6571]
AAAGAACGTGGACTCCAACGTCAAAGG
[49 nt withheld, positions 6599-6647]
T
[91 nt withheld, positions 6649-6739]
G
[124 nt withheld, positions 6741-6864]
CCCATTCGCCA
